Addgene plasmid #161337: pDONR221-SLC6A12_STOP
Purpose: Gateway entry clone with codon-optimized ORF sequence for subcloning into custom expression vectors. Contains a STOP codon at the end of the codon-optimized ORF sequence.
Depositing lab: RESOLUTE Consortium & Giulio Superti-Furga. Depositing organization: CeMM Research Center for Molecular Medicine. Publication: The RESOLUTE consortium: unlocking SLC transporters for drug discovery. Superti-Furga G, Lackner D, Wiedmer T, Ingles-Prieto A, Barbosa B, Girardi E, Goldmann U, Gurtl B, Klavins K, Klimek C, Lindinger S, Lineiro-Retes E, Muller AC, Onstein S, Redinger G, Reil D, Sedlyarov V, Wolf G, Crawford M, Everley R, ... Steppan CM. Nat Rev Drug Discov. 2020 Jul;19(7):429-430. doi: 10.1038/d41573-020-00056-6. PubMed 32265506.
Backbone
  Vector backbone: pDONR221
  Backbone manufacturer: ThermoFisher Scientific
  Backbone size w/o insert (bp): 2550
  Vector type: Mammalian Expression
Growth in bacteria
  Bacterial resistance: Kanamycin, 50 μg/mL
  Growth temperature: 37°C
  Growth strain: NEB Stable
  Copy number: High Copy
Gene/Insert
  Gene/Insert name: SLC6A12 (alt name: BGT-1)
  Species: H. sapiens (human)
  Insert size (bp): 1845
  Entrez Gene: SLC6A12 (a.k.a. BGT-1, BGT1, GAT2)
  Cloning method: Gateway Cloning
  Sequencing primers: 5′ M13-fwd; 3′ M13-rev
Terms and licenses: Academic/Nonprofit Terms; Industry Terms
Depositor comments: This plasmid contains a STOP codon at the end of the codon-optimized ORF. For the version of this plasmid that does not contain a STOP codon, please see Addgene plasmid 132171 For more information on the full Resolute plasmid collection, please see www.addgene.org/depositor-collections/re-solute/. Please provide your feedback on this plasmid to the RESOLUTE consortium by filling out their RESOLUTE repository feedback form: https://forms.office.com/Pages/ResponsePage.aspx?id=0e05yklzmkS7rjFGQL4N7z4feCLQvEJAmVcOCM_u885UN1JJRko0Ukg4TVQwNTZLOUxPQVJWT1NHUCQlQCN0PWcu
How to cite: pDONR221-SLC6A12_STOP was a gift from RESOLUTE Consortium & Giulio Superti-Furga (Addgene plasmid # 161337 ; http://n2t.net/addgene:161337 ; RRID:Addgene_161337)
