[The description below was written by a language model from this plasmid's Addgene catalogue record and pLannotate feature annotations shown in this document.]
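Description:
pDONR221-SLC6A12_STOP is a Gateway entry clone built on the pDONR221 backbone and carrying a codon-optimized open reading frame for human SLC6A12 (also known as BGT-1), a solute carrier that transports betaine and GABA and is implicated in GABA reuptake and osmotic regulation. The plasmid is about 4.4 kb in total and is maintained in E. coli through a high-copy ColE1/pUC-type origin with kanamycin selection provided by an aminoglycoside phosphotransferase gene. Although the catalogue lists the vector type as mammalian expression, the annotated features show no eukaryotic promoter or polyadenylation signal around the insert, so the plasmid serves as a shuttle for the ORF rather than as an expression construct in its own right.

The roughly 1.8 kb coding sequence is flanked by attL1 and attL2 sites, which allow directional transfer into any attR-containing destination vector by an LR Clonase reaction. The ORF ends in a stop codon, so it is suited to producing the native, untagged protein or N-terminal fusions supplied by the destination vector; the depositor notes that a companion version without the stop codon exists for C-terminal tagging. Other backbone elements include a T7 promoter downstream of attL2 that reads back toward the insert, rrnB T1 and T2 terminators upstream of attL1 that insulate the cloning region from read-through transcription, and short residual lacI and lacZα fragments with no stated function. The construct belongs to a consortium collection of SLC transporter clones intended to support functional studies and drug discovery on this protein family.
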