Features (pLannotate 1.2.2; 10 found; start..end, strand, type, name):
      1..100     +  protein_bind   attL1: mutant version of attL; recombination site for the Gateway® LR reaction LR Clonase™
    106..1947    +  CDS            SLC6A12 (sequence withheld): S6A12_HUMAN - Experimental evidence at protein level: Swiss-Prot protein existence level 1. Transports betaine and GABA. May have a role in regulation of GABAergic transmission in the brain through the reuptake of GABA into presynaptic terminals, as well as in osmotic regulation. From Homo sapiens (Human).
   1952..2051    -  protein_bind   attL2: mutant version of attL; recombination site for the Gateway® LR reaction LR Clonase™
   2069..2087    -  promoter       T7 promoter: promoter for bacteriophage T7 RNA polymerase
   2221..3030    +  CDS            KanR: aminoglycoside phosphotransferase; aph(3')-Ia; confers resistance to kanamycin in bacteria or G418 (Geneticin®) in eukaryotes
   3177..3765    +  rep_origin     ori: high-copy-number ColE1/pMB1/pBR322/pUC origin of replication
   3948..4040    +  CDS            lacI (fragment): lac repressor; lacI; The lac repressor binds to the lac operator to inhibit transcription in E. coli. This inhibition can be relieved by adding lactose or isopropyl-β-D-thiogalactopyranoside (IPTG).
   4095..4122    -  terminator     rrnB T2 terminator: transcription terminator T2 from the E. coli rrnB gene
   4254..4297    +  terminator     rrnB T1 terminator: Escherichia coli rrnB; transcription terminator T1 from the E. coli rrnB gene
   4344..4380    -  CDS            lacZα (fragment): LacZα fragment of β-galactosidase; lacZ fragment
>Addgene plasmid #161337 | pDONR221-SLC6A12_STOP | addgene full sequence | sequence record 345427 | Addgene NGS Result
CAAATAATGATTTTATTTTGACTGATAGTGACCTGTTCGTTGCAACACATTGATGAGCAATGCTTTTTTA
TAATGCCAACTTTGTACAAAAAAGCAGGCTCCACC
[1842 nt withheld, positions 106-1947]
TAAGACCCAGCTTTCTTGTACAAAGTTGGCATTATAAGAAAGCATTGCTTATCAATTTGTTGCAACGAAC
AGGTCACTATCAGTCAAAATAAAATCATTATTTGCCATCCAGCTGATATCCCCTATAGTGAGTCGTATTA
CATGGTCATAGCTGTTTCCTGGCAGCTCTGGCCCGTGTCTCAAAATCTCTGATGTTACATTGCACAAGAT
AAAAATATATCATCATGAACAATAAAACTGTCTGCTTACATAAACAGTAATACAAGGGGTGTTATGAGCC
ATATTCAACGGGAAACGTCGAGGCCGCGATTAAATTCCAACATGGATGCTGATTTATATGGGTATAAATG
GGCTCGCGATAATGTCGGGCAATCAGGTGCGACAATCTATCGCTTGTATGGGAAGCCCGATGCGCCAGAG
TTGTTTCTGAAACATGGCAAAGGTAGCGTTGCCAATGATGTTACAGATGAGATGGTCAGACTAAACTGGC
TGACGGAATTTATGCCTCTTCCGACCATCAAGCATTTTATCCGTACTCCTGATGATGCATGGTTACTCAC
CACTGCGATCCCCGGAAAAACAGCATTCCAGGTATTAGAAGAATATCCTGATTCAGGTGAAAATATTGTT
GATGCGCTGGCAGTGTTCCTGCGCCGGTTGCATTCGATTCCTGTTTGTAATTGTCCTTTTAACAGCGATC
GCGTATTTCGTCTCGCTCAGGCGCAATCACGAATGAATAACGGTTTGGTTGATGCGAGTGATTTTGATGA
CGAGCGTAATGGCTGGCCTGTTGAACAAGTCTGGAAAGAAATGCATAAACTTTTGCCATTCTCACCGGAT
TCAGTCGTCACTCATGGTGATTTCTCACTTGATAACCTTATTTTTGACGAGGGGAAATTAATAGGTTGTA
TTGATGTTGGACGAGTCGGAATCGCAGACCGATACCAGGATCTTGCCATCCTATGGAACTGCCTCGGTGA
GTTTTCTCCTTCATTACAGAAACGGCTTTTTCAAAAATATGGTATTGATAATCCTGATATGAATAAATTG
CAGTTTCATTTGATGCTCGATGAGTTTTTCTAATCAGAATTGGTTAATTGGTTGTAACACTGGCAGAGCA
TTACGCTGACTTGACGGGACGGCGCAAGCTCATGACCAAAATCCCTTAACGTGAGTTACGCGTCGTTCCA
CTGAGCGTCAGACCCCGTAGAAAAGATCAAAGGATCTTCTTGAGATCCTTTTTTTCTGCGCGTAATCTGC
TGCTTGCAAACAAAAAAACCACCGCTACCAGCGGTGGTTTGTTTGCCGGATCAAGAGCTACCAACTCTTT
TTCCGAAGGTAACTGGCTTCAGCAGAGCGCAGATACCAAATACTGTTCTTCTAGTGTAGCCGTAGTTAGG
CCACCACTTCAAGAACTCTGTAGCACCGCCTACATACCTCGCTCTGCTAATCCTGTTACCAGTGGCTGCT
GCCAGTGGCGATAAGTCGTGTCTTACCGGGTTGGACTCAAGACGATAGTTACCGGATAAGGCGCAGCGGT
CGGGCTGAACGGGGGGTTCGTGCACACAGCCCAGCTTGGAGCGAACGACCTACACCGAACTGAGATACCT
ACAGCGTGAGCTATGAGAAAGCGCCACGCTTCCCGAAGGGAGAAAGGCGGACAGGTATCCGGTAAGCGGC
AGGGTCGGAACAGGAGAGCGCACGAGGGAGCTTCCAGGGGGAAACGCCTGGTATCTTTATAGTCCTGTCG
GGTTTCGCCACCTCTGACTTGAGCGTCGATTTTTGTGATGCTCGTCAGGGGGGCGGAGCCTATGGAAAAA
CGCCAGCAACGCGGCCTTTTTACGGTTCCTGGCCTTTTGCTGGCCTTTTGCTCACATGTTCTTTCCTGCG
TTATCCCCTGATTCTGTGGATAACCGTATTACCGCCTTTGAGTGAGCTGATACCGCTCGCCGCAGCCGAA
CGACCGAGCGCAGCGAGTCAGTGAGCGAGGAAGCGGAAGAGCGCCCAATACGCAAACCGCCTCTCCCCGC
GCGTTGGCCGATTCATTAATGCAGCTGGCACGACAGGTTTCCCGACTGGAAAGCGGGCAGTGAGCGCAAC
GCAATTAATACGCGTACCGCTAGCCAGGAAGAGTTTGTAGAAACGCAAAAAGGCCATCCGTCAGGATGGC
CTTCTGCTTAGTTTGATGCCTGGCAGTTTATGGCGGGCGTCCTGCCCGCCACCCTCCGGGCCGTTGCTTC
ACAACGTTCAAATCCGCTCCCGGCGGATTTGTCCTACTCAGGAGAGCGTTCACCGACAAACAACAGATAA
AACGAAAGGCCCAGTCTTCCGACTGAGCCTTTCGTTTTATTTGATGCCTGGCAGTTCCCTACTCTCGCGT
TAACGCTAGCATGGATGTTTTCCCAGTCACGACGTTGTAAAACGACGGCCAGTCTTAAGCTCGGGCCC
