>Addgene plasmid #161337 | pDONR221-SLC6A12_STOP | depositor partial sequence | sequence record 312609 | Codon-optimized ORF of SLC6A12
[1842 nt withheld, positions 1-1842]
TAA
